Addgene plasmid #209121: pET28a(+)-SUMO-A'-l2-B'
Purpose: Bacterial expression of CC-GEMS ligand SUMO-A'-l2-B'
Depositing lab: Tom de Greef. Depositing organization: Technische Universiteit Eindhoven. Publication: Engineering a scalable and orthogonal platform for synthetic communication in mammalian cells. Makri Pistikou AM, Cremers GAO, Nathalia BL, Meuleman TJ, Bogels BWA, Eijkens BV, de Dreu A, Bezembinder MTH, Stassen OMJA, Bouten CCV, Merkx M, Jerala R, de Greef TFA. Nat Commun. 2023 Nov 2;14(1):7001. doi: 10.1038/s41467-023-42810-5. PubMed 37919273.
Backbone
  Vector backbone: pET28a(+)-PT7
  Vector type: Bacterial Expression
Growth in bacteria
  Bacterial resistance: Kanamycin, 50 μg/mL
  Growth temperature: 37°C
  Growth strain: DH5alpha
  Copy number: High Copy
Gene/Insert
  Gene/Insert name: SUMO-A'-l2-B'
  Species: Synthetic
  Cloning method: Restriction Enzyme; 5′ cloning site unknown (unknown if destroyed)
Terms and licenses: Academic/Nonprofit Terms; Industry Terms: Not Available to Industry
Depositor comments: CC: coiled-coil; GEMS: Generalized Extracellular Molecule Sensor. Please visit https://doi.org/10.1101/2023.01.18.524631 for bioRxiv preprint.
How to cite: pET28a(+)-SUMO-A'-l2-B' was a gift from Tom de Greef (Addgene plasmid # 209121 ; http://n2t.net/addgene:209121 ; RRID:Addgene_209121)
