[The description below was written by a language model from this plasmid's Addgene catalogue record and pLannotate feature annotations shown in this document.]
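Description:
pET28a(+)-SUMO-A'-l2-B' is a 6.1 kb bacterial expression plasmid built on a pET28a(+) backbone for producing a synthetic protein ligand in E. coli. It is maintained through a ColE1/pMB1-type origin and selected with kanamycin via an aminoglycoside phosphotransferase gene. The catalogue lists it as high copy, although the annotation also shows the rop gene and the pBR322 bom region, which are normally associated with copy-number restraint and mobilisation. An f1 phage origin is present as well, and short tetracycline-resistance fragments flanking the lacI region are leftovers of the pBR322 lineage rather than functional markers.

The expression cassette follows the usual pET design. A T7 promoter is immediately followed by a lac operator and the T7 gene 10 ribosome binding site, and it ends in a T7 terminator. The plasmid-borne lacI gene, under its own promoter, keeps transcription repressed until IPTG or lactose is added in a host that supplies T7 RNA polymerase. The open reading frame begins with a short fragment matching a His-containing tag and continues into yeast SMT3 (SUMO), a fusion partner commonly used to aid solubility and to allow removal by SUMO protease. About 490 bp downstream of SUMO are unannotated. This is presumably where the synthetic A'-l2-B' portion lies, though the feature table does not define it. Partial matches to Strep-Tag II and a polyhistidine tag follow, suggesting C-terminal affinity handles for purification.

According to the record, the product serves as a ligand for CC-GEMS, a coiled-coil-based Generalized Extracellular Molecule Sensor platform for synthetic communication in mammalian cells. The names A' and B' suggest two coiled-coil peptides joined by a linker, but the record does not spell this out.
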