Features (pLannotate 1.2.2; 21 found; start..end, strand, type, name):
     12..440     +  rep_origin     f1 ori (sequence partly withheld): f1 bacteriophage origin of replication; arrow indicates direction of (+) strand synthesis
    493..550     +  promoter       AmpR promoter (fragment): bla
    559..1374    -  CDS            KanR: aminoglycoside phosphotransferase; aph(3')-Ia; confers resistance to kanamycin in bacteria or G418 (Geneticin®) in eukaryotes
   1496..2084    +  rep_origin     ori: high-copy-number ColE1/pMB1/pBR322/pUC origin of replication
   2270..2409    -  misc_feature   bom: basis of mobility region from pBR322
   2511..2702    -  CDS            rop: Rop protein, which maintains plasmids at low copy number; rop
   2719..3099    +  CDS            YPB1_ECOLX: Protein predicted: Swiss-Prot protein existence level 4. From Escherichia coli.
   3171..3462    -  CDS            TcR (fragment): tetracycline efflux protein; tet; confers resistance to tetracycline
   3477..3498    -  protein_bind   CAP binding site: CAP binding activates transcription in the presence of cAMP. E. coli catabolite activator protein
   3511..4593    -  CDS            lacI: lac repressor; lacI; The lac repressor binds to the lac operator to inhibit transcription in E. coli. This inhibition can be relieved by adding lactose or isopropyl-β-D-thiogalactopyranoside (IPTG).
   4594..4671    -  promoter       lacI promoter: lacI
   4679..4958    -  CDS            TcR (fragment): tetracycline efflux protein; tet; confers resistance to tetracycline
   4980..4998    +  promoter       T7 promoter: promoter for bacteriophage T7 RNA polymerase
   4999..5023    +  protein_bind   lac operator: The lac repressor binds to the lac operator to inhibit transcription in E. coli. This inhibition can be relieved by adding lactose or isopropyl-β-D-thiogalactopyranoside (IPTG). lac repressor encoded by lacI
   5038..5060    +  RBS            RBS: efficient ribosome binding site from bacteriophage T7 gene 10 (Olins and Rangwala, 1989)
   5079..5095    +  CDS            capTEV™ (fragment): composite tag for in vivo biotinylation, TEV protease cleavage, and 6xHis tagging
   5124..5414    +  CDS            SMT3: SMT3_YEAST - Experimental evidence at protein level: Swiss-Prot protein existence level 1. Not known; suppressor of MIF2 mutations. From Saccharomyces cerevisiae (strain ATCC 204508 / S288c) (Baker's yeast).
   5904..5926    +  CDS            Strep-Tag II (fragment): peptide that binds Strep-Tactin®, an engineered form of streptavidin
   5947..5964    +  CDS            9xHis (fragment): 9xHis affinity tag
   5974..6023    +  CDS            SET1 (fragment): solubility-enhancement tag derived from T7 phage gene 10B
   6031..6078    +  terminator     T7 terminator: transcription terminator for bacteriophage T7 RNA polymerase
>Addgene plasmid #209121 | pET28a(+)-SUMO-A'-l2-B' | addgene full sequence | sequence record 417089 | Addgene NGS Result
TGGCGAATGGG
[124 nt withheld, positions 12-135]
C
[91 nt withheld, positions 137-227]
A
[49 nt withheld, positions 229-277]
CCTTTGACGTTGGAGTCCACGTTCTTT
[37 nt withheld, positions 305-341]
ACCCTATCTCGGTCTATTCTTTTGATTTATAAGGGATTTTGCCGATTTCGGCCTATTGGTTAAAAAATGA
GCTGATTTAACAAAAATTTAACGCGAATTTTAACAAAATATTAACGCTTACAATTTAGGTGGCACTTTTC
GGGGAAATGTGCGCGGAACCCCTATTTGTTTATTTTTCTAAATACATTCAAATATGTATCCGCTCATGAA
TTAATTCTTAGAAAAACTCATCGAGCATCAAATGAAACTGCAATTTATTCATATCAGGATTATCAATACC
ATATTTTTGAAAAAGCCGTTTCTGTAATGAAGGAGAAAACTCACCGAGGCAGTTCCATAGGATGGCAAGA
TCCTGGTATCGGTCTGCGATTCCGACTCGTCCAACATCAATACAACCTATTAATTTCCCCTCGTCAAAAA
TAAGGTTATCAAGTGAGAAATCACCATGAGTGACGACTGAATCCGGTGAGAATGGCAAAAGTTTATGCAT
TTCTTTCCAGACTTGTTCAACAGGCCAGCCATTACGCTCGTCATCAAAATCACTCGCATCAACCAAACCG
TTATTCATTCGTGATTGCGCCTGAGCGAGACGAAATACGCGATCGCTGTTAAAAGGACAATTACAAACAG
GAATCGAATGCAACCGGCGCAGGAACACTGCCAGCGCATCAACAATATTTTCACCTGAATCAGGATATTC
TTCTAATACCTGGAATGCTGTTTTCCCGGGGATCGCAGTGGTGAGTAACCATGCATCATCAGGAGTACGG
ATAAAATGCTTGATGGTCGGAAGAGGCATAAATTCCGTCAGCCAGTTTAGTCTGACCATCTCATCTGTAA
CATCATTGGCAACGCTACCTTTGCCATGTTTCAGAAACAACTCTGGCGCATCGGGCTTCCCATACAATCG
ATAGATTGTCGCACCTGATTGCCCGACATTATCGCGAGCCCATTTATACCCATATAAATCAGCATCCATG
TTGGAATTTAATCGCGGCCTAGAGCAAGACGTTTCCCGTTGAATATGGCTCATAACACCCCTTGTATTAC
TGTTTATGTAAGCAGACAGTTTTATTGTTCATGACCAAAATCCCTTAACGTGAGTTTTCGTTCCACTGAG
CGTCAGACCCCGTAGAAAAGATCAAAGGATCTTCTTGAGATCCTTTTTTTCTGCGCGTAATCTGCTGCTT
GCAAACAAAAAAACCACCGCTACCAGCGGTGGTTTGTTTGCCGGATCAAGAGCTACCAACTCTTTTTCCG
AAGGTAACTGGCTTCAGCAGAGCGCAGATACCAAATACTGTCCTTCTAGTGTAGCCGTAGTTAGGCCACC
ACTTCAAGAACTCTGTAGCACCGCCTACATACCTCGCTCTGCTAATCCTGTTACCAGTGGCTGCTGCCAG
TGGCGATAAGTCGTGTCTTACCGGGTTGGACTCAAGACGATAGTTACCGGATAAGGCGCAGCGGTCGGGC
TGAACGGGGGGTTCGTGCACACAGCCCAGCTTGGAGCGAACGACCTACACCGAACTGAGATACCTACAGC
GTGAGCTATGAGAAAGCGCCACGCTTCCCGAAGGGAGAAAGGCGGACAGGTATCCGGTAAGCGGCAGGGT
CGGAACAGGAGAGCGCACGAGGGAGCTTCCAGGGGGAAACGCCTGGTATCTTTATAGTCCTGTCGGGTTT
CGCCACCTCTGACTTGAGCGTCGATTTTTGTGATGCTCGTCAGGGGGGCGGAGCCTATGGAAAAACGCCA
GCAACGCGGCCTTTTTACGGTTCCTGGCCTTTTGCTGGCCTTTTGCTCACATGTTCTTTCCTGCGTTATC
CCCTGATTCTGTGGATAACCGTATTACCGCCTTTGAGTGAGCTGATACCGCTCGCCGCAGCCGAACGACC
GAGCGCAGCGAGTCAGTGAGCGAGGAAGCGGAAGAGCGCCTGATGCGGTATTTTCTCCTTACGCATCTGT
GCGGTATTTCACACCGCAATGGTGCACTCTCAGTACAATCTGCTCTGATGCCGCATAGTTAAGCCAGTAT
ACACTCCGCTATCGCTACGTGACTGGGTCATGGCTGCGCCCCGACACCCGCCAACACCCGCTGACGCGCC
CTGACGGGCTTGTCTGCTCCCGGCATCCGCTTACAGACAAGCTGTGACCGTCTCCGGGAGCTGCATGTGT
CAGAGGTTTTCACCGTCATCACCGAAACGCGCGAGGCAGCTGCGGTAAAGCTCATCAGCGTGGTCGTGAA
GCGATTCACAGATGTCTGCCTGTTCATCCGCGTCCAGCTCGTTGAGTTTCTCCAGAAGCGTTAATGTCTG
GCTTCTGATAAAGCGGGCCATGTTAAGGGCGGTTTTTTCCTGTTTGGTCACTGATGCCTCCGTGTAAGGG
GGATTTCTGTTCATGGGGGTAATGATACCGATGAAACGAGAGAGGATGCTCACGATACGGGTTACTGATG
ATGAACATGCCCGGTTACTGGAACGTTGTGAGGGTAAACAACTGGCGGTATGGATGCGGCGGGACCAGAG
AAAAATCACTCAGGGTCAATGCCAGCGCTTCGTTAATACAGATGTAGGTGTTCCACAGGGTAGCCAGCAG
CATCCTGCGATGCAGATCCGGAACATAATGGTGCAGGGCGCTGACTTCCGCGTTTCCAGACTTTACGAAA
CACGGAAACCGAAGACCATTCATGTTGTTGCTCAGGTCGCAGACGTTTTGCAGCAGCAGTCGCTTCACGT
TCGCTCGCGTATCGGTGATTCATTCTGCTAACCAGTAAGGCAACCCCGCCAGCCTAGCCGGGTCCTCAAC
GACAGGAGCACGATCATGCGCACCCGTGGGGCCGCCATGCCGGCGATAATGGCCTGCTTCTCGCCGAAAC
GTTTGGTGGCGGGACCAGTGACGAAGGCTTGAGCGAGGGCGTGCAAGATTCCGAATACCGCAAGCGACAG
GCCGATCATCGTCGCGCTCCAGCGAAAGCGGTCCTCGCCGAAAATGACCCAGAGCGCTGCCGGCACCTGT
CCTACGAGTTGCATGATAAAGAAGACAGTCATAAGTGCGGCGACGATAGTCATGCCCCGCGCCCACCGGA
AGGAGCTGACTGGGTTGAAGGCTCTCAAGGGCATCGGTCGAGATCCCGGTGCCTAATGAGTGAGCTAACT
TACATTAATTGCGTTGCGCTCACTGCCCGCTTTCCAGTCGGGAAACCTGTCGTGCCAGCTGCATTAATGA
ATCGGCCAACGCGCGGGGAGAGGCGGTTTGCGTATTGGGCGCCAGGGTGGTTTTTCTTTTCACCAGTGAG
ACGGGCAACAGCTGATTGCCCTTCACCGCCTGGCCCTGAGAGAGTTGCAGCAAGCGGTCCACGCTGGTTT
GCCCCAGCAGGCGAAAATCCTGTTTGATGGTGGTTAACGGCGGGATATAACATGAGCTGTCTTCGGTATC
GTCGTATCCCACTACCGAGATATCCGCACCAACGCGCAGCCCGGACTCGGTAATGGCGCGCATTGCGCCC
AGCGCCATCTGATCGTTGGCAACCAGCATCGCAGTGGGAACGATGCCCTCATTCAGCATTTGCATGGTTT
GTTGAAAACCGGACATGGCACTCCAGTCGCCTTCCCGTTCCGCTATCGGCTGAATTTGATTGCGAGTGAG
ATATTTATGCCAGCCAGCCAGACGCAGACGCGCCGAGACAGAACTTAATGGGCCCGCTAACAGCGCGATT
TGCTGGTGACCCAATGCGACCAGATGCTCCACGCCCAGTCGCGTACCGTCTTCATGGGAGAAAATAATAC
TGTTGATGGGTGTCTGGTCAGAGACATCAAGAAATAACGCCGGAACATTAGTGCAGGCAGCTTCCACAGC
AATGGCATCCTGGTCATCCAGCGGATAGTTAATGATCAGCCCACTGACGCGTTGCGCGAGAAGATTGTGC
ACCGCCGCTTTACAGGCTTCGACGCCGCTTCGTTCTACCATCGACACCACCACGCTGGCACCCAGTTGAT
CGGCGCGAGATTTAATCGCCGCGACAATTTGCGACGGCGCGTGCAGGGCCAGACTGGAGGTGGCAACGCC
AATCAGCAACGACTGTTTGCCCGCCAGTTGTTGTGCCACGCGGTTGGGAATGTAATTCAGCTCCGCCATC
GCCGCTTCCACTTTTTCCCGCGTTTTCGCAGAAACGTGGCTGGCCTGGTTCACCACGCGGGAAACGGTCT
GATAAGAGACACCGGCATACTCTGCGACATCGTATAACGTTACTGGTTTCACATTCACCACCCTGAATTG
ACTCTCTTCCGGGCGCTATCATGCCATACCGCGAAAGGTTTTGCGCCATTCGATGGTGTCCGGGATCTCG
ACGCTCTCCCTTATGCGACTCCTGCATTAGGAAGCAGCCCAGTAGTAGGTTGAGGCCGTTGAGCACCGCC
GCCGCAAGGAATGGTGCATGCAAGGAGATGGCGCCCAACAGTCCCCCGGCCACGGGGCCTGCCACCATAC
CCACGCCGAAACAAGCGCTCATGAGCCCGAAGTGGCGAGCCCGATCTTCCCCATCGGTGATGTCGGCGAT
ATAGGCGCCAGCAACCGCACCTGTGGCGCCGGTGATGCCGGCCACGATGCGTCCGGCGTAGAGGATCGAG
ATCTCGATCCCGCGAAATTAATACGACTCACTATAGGGGAATTGTGAGCGGATAACAATTCCCCTCTAGA
AATAATTTTGTTTAACTTTAAGAAGGAGATATACCATGGGCAGCAGCCATCATCATCATCATCACAGCAG
CGGCACTAGTAGCGGCGGTGGTAGCGATAGCGAAGTCAATCAAGAAGCGAAACCGGAAGTCGAACCGGAA
GTCAAACCGGAAACGCACATCAACCTGAAAGTTAGTGATGGCAGCTCTGAAATTTTCTTTAAAATTAAGA
AAACCACGCCGCTGCGTCGCCTGATGGAAGCGTTTGCCAAACGCCAGGGCAAAGAAATGGATAGCCTGCG
CTTCCTGTATGACGGTATTCGTATCCAGGCGGATCAAGCCCCGGAAGATCTGGACATGGAAGATAACGAC
ATTATCGAAGCGCATCGCGAACAGATTGGCGGCCATATGAGCGGTCCTGGATCCTCTCCGGAAGACAAAA
TTGCGCAGTTGAAACAAAAAATTCAGGCGCTCAAGCAAGAAAATCAACAGTTGGAGGAGGAGAATGCAGC
CCTGGAGTATGGTGGAAGTCGAATTCGGTGGGAATTTCATCACGGGGGTTCGGGTGGTTCAGGCGGCTCA
GGAGGCTCCGGGGGTTCCGGAGGGAGCGGTGCTGAAGCCGCAGCCAAGGAAGCAGCAGCTAAAGAGGCCG
CTGCGAAGGAAGCTGCCGCAAAGGAGGCGGCGGCGAAAGAGGCGGCAGCAAAAGCCGGATCTGGTGGCAG
TGGTGGCTCCGGCGGGTCAGGTGGCAGCGGGGGATCAGGAGGTACCTCCGGCCCTGGCAGCAGCCCCGAG
GACAAGAACGCCGCTCTGAAGGAAGAGATCCAGGCGTTGGAAGAGGAGAACCAGGCCCTGGAAGAGAAGA
TCGCCCAGCTGAAATACGGCGGATCTAAGCTTTGGAGCCACCCGCAGTTCGAAAAATAAAGCGGCCGCAC
TCGAGCACCACCACCACCACCACTGAGATCCGGCTGCTAACAAAGCCCGAAAGGAAGCTGAGTTGGCTGC
TGCCACCGCTGAGCAATAACTAGCATAACCCCTTGGGGCCTCTAAACGGGTCTTGAGGGGTTTTTTGCTG
AAAGGAGGAACTATATCCGGAT
